LOCUS       Exported 7030 bp ds-DNA circular SYN 13-MAY-2021
DEFINITION  Reporter plasmid with a 12-nucleotide specific ""barcode"" sequence.
            This plasmid is not available as an individual bacterial stab, but
            can be requested as part of the Plasmid-ID Kit (Kit #1000000168 )..
ACCESSION   .
VERSION     .
KEYWORDS    pOPS0506
SOURCE      synthetic DNA construct
  ORGANISM  synthetic DNA construct
REFERENCE   1 (bases 1 to 7030)
  AUTHORS   Mendoza-Suarez MA, Geddes BA, Sanchez-Canizares C, Ramirez-Gonzalez
            RH, Kirchhelle C, Jorrin B, Poole PS
  TITLE     Optimizing Rhizobium-legume symbioses by simultaneous measurement of
            rhizobial competitiveness and N2 fixation in nodules.
  JOURNAL   Proc Natl Acad Sci U S A. 2020 May 5;117(18):9822-9831. doi:
            10.1073/pnas.1921225117. Epub 2020 Apr 21.
  PUBMED    32317381
REFERENCE   2 (bases 1 to 7030)
  AUTHORS   .
  TITLE     Direct Submission
  JOURNAL   Exported May 13, 2021 from SnapGene Server 1.1.58
            http://www.snapgene.com
FEATURES             Location/Qualifiers
     source          1..7030
                     /organism="synthetic DNA construct"
                     /mol_type="other DNA"
     terminator      9..103
                     /label=lambda t0 terminator
                     /note="transcription terminator from phage lambda"
     primer_bind     complement(202..221)
                     /label=pENTR-R
                     /note="pENTR vectors, reverse primer"
     CDS             213..1028
                     /codon_start=1
                     /product="aminoglycoside phosphotransferase"
                     /label=KanR
                     /note="confers resistance to kanamycin in bacteria or G418
                     (Geneticin(R)) in eukaryotes"
                     /translation="MSHIQRETSCSRPRLNSNMDADLYGYKWARDNVGQSGATIYRLYG
                     KPDAPELFLKHGKGSVANDVTDEMVRLNWLTEFMPLPTIKHFIRTPDDAWLLTTAIPGK
                     TAFQVLEEYPDSGENIVDALAVFLRRLHSIPVCNCPFNSDRVFRLAQAQSRMNNGLVDA
                     SDFDDERNGWPVEQVWKEMHKLLPFSPDSVVTHGDFSLDNLIFDEGKLIGCIDVGRVGI
                     ADRYQDLAILWNCLGEFSPSLQKRLFQKYGIDNPDMNKLQFHLMLDEFF"
     oriT            1179..1287
                     /note="incP origin of transfer"
     CDS             complement(1348..2496)
                     /codon_start=1
                     /product="trans-acting replication protein that binds to
                     and activates oriV"
                     /label=trfA
                     /translation="MNRTFDRKAYRQELIDAGFSAEDAETIASRTVMRAPRETFQSVGS
                     IVQQATAKIERDSVQLAPPALPAPSAAVERSRRLEQEAAGLAKSMTIDTRGTMTTKKRK
                     TAGEDLAKQVSEAKQAALLKHTKQQIKEMQLSLFDIAPWPDTMRAMPNDTARSALFTTR
                     NKKIPREALQNKVIFHVNKDVKITYTGVELRADDDELVWQQVLEYAKRTPIGEPITFTF
                     YELCQDLGWSINGRYYTKAEECLSRLQATAMGFTSDRVGHLESVSLLHRFRVLDRGKKT
                     SRCQVLIDEEIVVLFAGDHYTKFIWEKYRKLSPTARRMFDYFSSHREPYPLKLETFRLM
                     CGSDSTRVKKWREQVGEACEELRGSGLVEHAWVNDDLVHCKR"
     rep_origin      2889..3420
                     /label=oriV
                     /note="incP origin of replication"
     terminator      5942..6028
                     /gene="Escherichia coli rrnB"
                     /label=rrnB T1 terminator
                     /note="transcription terminator T1 from the E. coli rrnB
                     gene"
     CDS             6275..6988
                     /codon_start=1
                     /product="GFP variant that folds robustly even when fused
                     to poorly folded proteins (Pedelacq et al., 2006)"
                     /label=superfolder GFP
                     /translation="MRKGEELFTGVVPILVELDGDVNGHKFSVRGEGEGDATNGKLTLK
                     FICTTGKLPVPWPTLVTTLTYGVQCFARYPDHMKQHDFFKSAMPEGYVQERTISFKDDG
                     TYKTRAEVKFEGDTLVNRIELKGIDFKEDGNILGHKLEYNFNSHNVYITADKQKNGIKA
                     NFKIRHNVEDGSVQLADHYQQNTPIGDGPVLLPDNHYLSTQSVLSKDPNEKRDHMVLLE
                     FVTAAGITHGMDELYK"
     primer_bind     complement(7008..7030)
                     /label=M13/pUC Forward
                     /note="In lacZ gene"
ORIGIN
        1 cgctcttgga ctcctgttga tagatccagt aatgacctca gaactccatc tggatttgtt
       61 cagaacgctc ggttgccgcc gggcgttttt tattggtgag aatccaggca attgtgtctc
      121 aaaatctctg atgttacatt gcacaagata aaaatatatc atcatgaaca ataaaactgt
      181 ctgcttacat aaacagtaat acaaggggtg ttatgagcca tattcagcgt gaaacgagct
      241 gtagccgtcc gcgtctgaac agcaacatgg atgcggatct gtatggctat aaatgggcgc
      301 gtgataacgt gggtcagagc ggcgcgacca tttatcgtct gtatggcaaa ccggatgcgc
      361 cggaactgtt tctgaaacat ggcaaaggca gcgtggcgaa cgatgtgacc gatgaaatgg
      421 tgcgtctgaa ctggctgacc gaatttatgc cgctgccgac cattaaacat tttattcgca
      481 ccccggatga tgcgtggctg ctgaccaccg cgattccggg caaaaccgcg tttcaggtgc
      541 tggaagaata tccggatagc ggcgaaaaca ttgtggatgc gctggccgtg tttctgcgtc
      601 gtctgcatag cattccggtg tgcaactgcc cgtttaacag cgatcgtgtg tttcgtctgg
      661 cccaggcgca gagccgtatg aacaacggcc tggtggatgc gagcgatttt gatgatgaac
      721 gtaacggctg gccggtggaa caggtgtgga aagaaatgca taaactgctg ccgtttagcc
      781 cggatagcgt ggtgacccac ggcgatttta gcctggataa cctgattttc gatgaaggca
      841 aactgattgg ctgcattgat gtgggccgtg tgggcattgc ggatcgttat caggatctgg
      901 ccattctgtg gaactgcctg ggcgaattta gcccgagcct gcaaaaacgt ctgtttcaga
      961 aatatggcat tgataatccg gatatgaaca aactgcaatt tcatctgatg ctggatgaat
     1021 ttttctaata attaattgaa ctacttttcc gctgcataac cctgcttcgg ggtcattata
     1081 gcgatttttt cggtatatcc atcctttttc gcacgatata caggattttg ccaaagggtt
     1141 cgtgtagact ttccttggtg tatccaacgg cgtcagccgg gcaggatagg tgaagtaggc
     1201 ccacccgcga gcgggtgttc cttcttcact gtcccttatt cgcacctggc ggtgctcaac
     1261 gggaatcctg ctctgcgagg ctggccgtag gccggccgcg atgcaggtgg ctgctgaacc
     1321 cccagccgga actgacccca caaggcccta gcgtttgcaa tgcaccaggt catcattgac
     1381 ccaggcgtgt tccaccaggc cgctgcctcg caactcttcg caggcttcgc cgacctgctc
     1441 gcgccacttc ttcacgcggg tggaatccga tccgcacatg aggcggaagg tttccagctt
     1501 gagcgggtac ggctcccggt gcgagctgaa atagtcgaac atccgtcggg ccgtcggcga
     1561 cagcttgcgg tacttctccc atatgaattt cgtgtagtgg tcgccagcaa acagcacgac
     1621 gatttcctcg tcgatcagga cctggcaacg ggacgttttc ttgccacggt ccaggacgcg
     1681 gaagcggtgc agcagcgaca ccgattccag gtgcccaacg cggtcggacg tgaagcccat
     1741 cgccgtcgcc tgtaggcgcg acaggcattc ctcggccttc gtgtaatacc ggccattgat
     1801 cgaccagccc aggtcctggc aaagctcgta gaacgtgaag gtgatcggct cgccgatagg
     1861 ggtgcgcttc gcgtactcca acacctgctg ccacaccagt tcgtcatcgt cggcccgcag
     1921 ctcgacgccg gtgtaggtga tcttcacgtc cttgttgacg tggaaaatga ccttgttttg
     1981 cagcgcctcg cgcgggattt tcttgttgcg cgtggtgaac agggcagagc gggccgtgtc
     2041 gtttggcatc gctcgcatcg tgtccggcca cggcgcaata tcgaacaagg aaagctgcat
     2101 ttccttgatc tgctgcttcg tgtgtttcag caacgcggcc tgcttggctt cgctgacctg
     2161 ttttgccagg tcctcgccgg cggtttttcg cttcttggtc gtcatagttc ctcgcgtgtc
     2221 gatggtcatc gacttcgcca aacctgccgc ctcctgttcg agccgacgcg aacgctccac
     2281 ggcggccgat ggcgcgggca gggcaggggg agccagttgc acgctgtcgc gctcgatctt
     2341 ggccgtagct tgctggacta tcgagccgac ggactggaag gtttcgcggg gcgcacgcat
     2401 gacggtgcgg cttgcgatgg tttcggcatc ctcggcggaa aaccccgcgt cgatcagttc
     2461 ttgcctgtat gccttccggt caaacgtccg attcattcac cctccttgcg ggattgcccc
     2521 ggaattaatt ccccggatcg atccgtcgat cttgatcccc tgcgccatca gatccttggc
     2581 ggcaagaaag ccatccagtt tactttgcag ggcttcccaa ccttaccaga gggcgcccca
     2641 gctggcaatt ccggttcgct tgctgtccat aaaaccgccc agtctagcta tcgccatgta
     2701 agcccactgc aagctacctg ctttctcttt gcgcttgcgt tttcccttgt ccagatagcc
     2761 cagtagctga cattcatccg gggtcagcac cgtttctgcg gactggcttt ctacgtggct
     2821 gccatttttg gggtgaggcc gttcgcggcc gaggggcgca gcccctgggg ggatgggagg
     2881 cccgcgttag cgggccggga gggttcgaga agggggggca ccccccttcg gcgtgcgcgg
     2941 tcacgcgcac agggcgcagc cctggttaaa aacaaggttt ataaatattg gtttaaaagc
     3001 aggttaaaag acaggttagc ggtggccgaa aaacgggcgg aaacccttgc aaatgctgga
     3061 ttttctgcct gtggacagcc cctcaaatgt caataggtgc gcccctcatc tgtcagcact
     3121 ctgcccctca agtgtcaagg atcgcgcccc tcatctgtca gtagtcgcgc ccctcaagtg
     3181 tcaataccgc agggcactta tccccaggct tgtccacatc atctgtggga aactcgcgta
     3241 aaatcaggcg ttttcgccga tttgcgaggc tggccagctc cacgtcgccg gccgaaatcg
     3301 agcctgcccc tcatctgtca acgccgcgcc gggtgagtcg gcccctcaag tgtcaacgtc
     3361 cgcccctcat ctgtcagtga gggccaagtt ttccgcgagg tatccacaac gccggcggcc
     3421 ctacatggct ctgctgtagt gagtgggttg cgctccggca gcggtcctga tcccccgcag
     3481 aaaaaaagga tctcaagaag atcctttgat cttttctaca ttactgcatg agcttgtgga
     3541 agtgtgctga gcataaatga ttctcctagc tgttctttgg gtaagtacgc catcaggacg
     3601 ttgtgagtgg cgcgattttt agcggctgaa atcagccctt gagcctgtcg gcaagtcgcg
     3661 tcatgaggtc catgcgctca tgcaggatcg ccacgaccaa cgcgggttcg cccgcacgcg
     3721 gcaggcaaaa aacgtagtgg tgttcgcagc gggccatccg cagcgcggga aagagttcgc
     3781 tcatgtcctt aaacgggcct tcgccggcgg caagcctggc tatgccctgt tccagcttag
     3841 cgatatagcg gcgcacctgc gccgcgcccc actcccggcg cgtgtagcgg atgatgccgc
     3901 gtagatcggc ttcggcctca gccgtgagga tgtaggccgt caagcgcgat ccccgctgag
     3961 ttcttcatca agaatttcgc cgacgctctt ggtggacacc ttgccggcaa gcccatcgtt
     4021 gatgcggttc cccagcatgg ttttcagttc ctgccatgcc tgatcggcat cagcgtcacc
     4081 ggggaacaga cgttcgaggg cgtattgctt aatggtcttg ccctgcaagg cggccagggc
     4141 tttcaggctc tggtgctgct ggtccgtcat gtcgattgtc aggcggctca ttggataacc
     4201 tccataaaat acacgtaacc acattagcac atatgtgggc gtgaggctac agcgcgaggc
     4261 gcattaaggt cgggaaaatg cgctaggcgc atttaaattg cgtattgctg taatgcgcca
     4321 tgccggctag actaggccca aatgggtata cccaatttga ccaaggggga cgcgatgagg
     4381 gcggccaagc actaccgaca acttctatcc atcgacttca acatcgaggc gctggccttc
     4441 gtgcctggac ccgacggcac acgcggccgg cgcatccacg tcctggggcg cgaggtccgc
     4501 gaccggcccg gcctggtcga gtacctttcg ccggcgttcg gctcgcgggt ggcgctggac
     4561 ggctactgca aggccaattt cgatgcagtg ctgcacctgg cgtaccccga tcatcagcaa
     4621 tggggccacg catgaagcgc cgaagctacg ccatgctgcg cgccgctgcc gcgctggccg
     4681 tcctggtcgt tgcctcgccg gcatgggccg agctgcgcgg cgaggtcgtg cgcatcatcg
     4741 acggcgacac catcgacgtg ctggtagaca agcagccggt gcgcgtgcgc ctggtggaca
     4801 ttgacgcgcc ggaaaagcgg caagccttcg gcgaacgtgc gcgccaggcg ctggccggca
     4861 tggtgttccg ccggcacgtc ctggtcgacg agaaggacac cgaccgttac ggccgcacgc
     4921 tgggcaccgt ctgggtcaac atggagctgg ccagccggcc gccgcagccg cgcaacgtca
     4981 acgccgcgat ggttcaccag ggcatggcgt gggcctatcg cttccacggc cgcgcggccg
     5041 accctgaaat gctgcggctc gaacaggagg cgcgaggcaa gcgcgtcggc ctctggtccg
     5101 atccgcacgc cgtcgagccg tggaaatggc gacgcgagag caacaaccgg agggacgaag
     5161 gttgaaggtc gcccgcatct acctgcgcgc cagtacggac gagcagaatc ttgaacgcca
     5221 ggagagcctt gtagcggcca cgcgggccgc cgggtactac gtcgccggca tctaccgcga
     5281 gaaggcgtcc ggcgcacgcg ccgaccggcc cgagctgctg cgcatgatcg cggacctgca
     5341 acctggtgaa gtcgtcgttg cggagaagat cgaccgcatc agccgcttgc cgttggccga
     5401 ggccgagcgc ctggttgcgt cgatccgggc caaaggggcc aagctggccg tgcctggcgt
     5461 ggtggacctg tcggagctgg ccgccgaggc gaacggagtg gcgaaaatcg ttctggaatc
     5521 cgtccaggac atgcttttga agctcgcctt gcagatggcc cgcgacgact acgaggatcg
     5581 gcgcgagcgt caacgtcagg gtgtccagtt ggcgaaggcc gccggccgct acaccggccg
     5641 caaacgtgac gccggcatgc acgaccgcat catcacgctt cgctccggcg gatcgagcat
     5701 tgccaagacg gccaagctgg tcggatgcag cccgagccag gtcaaacgag tgtgggcggc
     5761 ctggaacgcg cagcagcaaa aataaagccg ggcagtgccc ggcttttctc accttttcgc
     5821 gtcccgcagg gccgctgcga gcgccctacc tagatcctcg ctttccccct cggtgtagtc
     5881 cggccagggc acgaagggcg cggatgcgaa cctgttgagc aggtcagatc tagggcggcg
     5941 gatttgtcct actcaggaga gcgttcaccg acaaacaaca gataaaacga aaggcccagt
     6001 ctttcgactg agcctttcgt tttatttgat gcctgccgaa ttcggatccg gagctcgaca
     6061 cgacattgtc gtcacctttg tcgggtccgc gacaagcttt ttgttcctcg atcccgtatg
     6121 ttttcgccta aatatctgaa acagcagcaa attatttttc gttagctcaa tcggcccact
     6181 tggcacgagt cttgaaattt attgcgaggc ggcggagctg ccggccgcat ccgtgcggca
     6241 taaccacggt tgtgaacaaa tgaaggaagg ccaaatgcgt aaaggcgaag agctgttcac
     6301 tggtgtcgtc cctattctgg tggaactgga tggtgatgtc aacggtcata agttttccgt
     6361 gcgtggcgag ggtgaaggtg acgcaactaa tggtaaactg acgctgaagt tcatctgtac
     6421 tactggtaaa ctgccggtac cttggccgac tctggtaacg acgctgactt atggtgttca
     6481 gtgctttgct cgttatccgg accatatgaa gcagcatgac ttcttcaagt ccgccatgcc
     6541 ggaaggctat gtgcaggaac gcacgatttc ctttaaggat gacggcacgt acaaaacgcg
     6601 tgcggaagtg aaatttgaag gcgataccct ggtaaaccgc attgagctga aaggcattga
     6661 ctttaaagaa gatggcaata tcctgggcca taagctggaa tacaatttta acagccacaa
     6721 tgtttacatc accgccgata aacaaaaaaa tggcattaaa gcgaatttta aaattcgcca
     6781 caacgttgag gatggcagcg tgcagctggc tgatcactac cagcaaaaca ctccaatcgg
     6841 tgatggtcct gttctgctgc cagacaatca ctatctgagc acgcaaagcg ttctgtctaa
     6901 agatccgaac gagaaacgcg atcatatggt tctgctggag ttcgtaaccg cagcgggcat
     6961 cacgcatggt atggatgaac tgtacaaatg agcttgaata ccaagtccgt tttacaacgt
     7021 cgtgactggg
//
