[The description below was written by a language model from this plasmid's Addgene catalogue record and the feature table of its GenBank file.]
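Description:
pOPS0506 is a 7,030 bp low-copy, broad-host-range bacterial reporter plasmid built on the pOGG026 backbone and assembled from Golden Gate–domesticated modules. It replicates through the IncP (RK2-type) system, with oriV and the trans-acting replication protein gene trfA that activates it. An IncP oriT allows the plasmid to be mobilised by conjugation from a donor strain that supplies the transfer functions. This fits with the listed growth strain, ST18, an S17 lambda-pir-type hemA deletion strain. Selection is by kanamycin through an aminoglycoside phosphotransferase gene. Lambda t0 and rrnB T1 terminators are annotated on either side of the cargo region, where they would insulate it from read-through transcription.

The payload combines three synthetic modules: a promoter module carrying PsNifH, a coding module for superfolder GFP, and a terminator module that contains a plasmid-specific 12-nucleotide barcode next to a universal primer binding site. In the feature table only the sfGFP coding sequence is annotated; the nifH promoter and the barcode are described in the catalogue fields but not marked as features, and a stretch of roughly 2.5 kb between oriV and the rrnB T1 terminator carries no annotation. Because nifH is a nitrogenase gene, sfGFP fluorescence from this promoter is expected to report nitrogen-fixation gene expression.

The plasmid belongs to a Plasmid-ID kit whose members, according to the depositor, differ only in the barcode. The associated study measured rhizobial competitiveness and nitrogen fixation in legume nodules simultaneously. Tagging different rhizobial strains with different kit members would let each strain be identified by amplifying and sequencing the barcode through the shared primer site, while GFP indicates fixation activity.
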