Addgene plasmid #133147: pOPS0506
Purpose: Reporter plasmid with a 12-nucleotide specific "barcode" sequence. This plasmid is not available as an individual bacterial stab, but can be requested as part of the Plasmid-ID Kit (Kit #1000000168 ).
Depositing lab: Philip Poole. Depositing organization: University of Oxford. Publication: Optimizing Rhizobium-legume symbioses by simultaneous measurement of rhizobial competitiveness and N2 fixation in nodules. Mendoza-Suarez MA, Geddes BA, Sanchez-Canizares C, Ramirez-Gonzalez RH, Kirchhelle C, Jorrin B, Poole PS. Proc Natl Acad Sci U S A. 2020 May 5;117(18):9822-9831. doi: 10.1073/pnas.1921225117. Epub 2020 Apr 21. PubMed 32317381.
Backbone
  Vector backbone: pOGG026 (Addgene ID 113992)
  Vector type: Bacterial Expression
Growth in bacteria
  Bacterial resistance: Kanamycin, 50 μg/mL
  Growth temperature: 37°C
  Growth strain: ST18 (S17 delta pir delta hemA)
  Copy number: Low Copy
Gene/Insert
  Gene/Insert name: PU module (PsNifH from pOGG043), SC module (sfGFP from pOGG037), and T module (GAATACCAAGTC and universal primer binding site)
  Species: Synthetic
  Mutation: Domesticated for Golden Gate cloning
  Cloning method: Unknown
Terms and licenses: Academic/Nonprofit Terms; Industry Terms: Not Available to Industry
Depositor comments: The only difference is the sequence: GAATACCAAGTC . Please note that this plasmid may require a unique bacterial strain, so make sure to confirm that you can also obtain the appropriate growth strain. Please contact us or contact our distributors if you have any questions. This plasmid is not available as an individual bacterial stab, but can be requested as part of the Plasmid-ID Kit (Kit #1000000168 ).
How to cite: pOPS0506 was a gift from Philip Poole (Addgene plasmid # 133147)
